>Addgene plasmid | pEntry_MERS-CoV-ORF4a | analyzer sequence | sequence record 327219
CTACCAGCGGTGGTTTGTTTGCCGGATCAAGAGCTACCAACTCTTTTTCCGAAGGTAACTGGCTTCAGCA
GAGCGCAGATACCAAATACTGTCCTTCTAGTGTAGCCGTAGTTAGGCCACCACTTCAAGAACTCTGTAGC
ACCGCCTACATACCTCGCTCTGCTAATCCTGTTACCAGTGGCTGCTGCCAGTGGCGATAAGTCGTGTCTT
ACCGGGTTGGACTCAAGACGATAGTTACCGGATAAGGCGCAGCGGTCGGGCTGAACGGGGGGTTCGTGCA
CACAGCCCAGCTTGGAGCGAACGACCTACACCGAACTGAGATACCTACAGCGTGAGCATTGAGAAAGCGC
CACGCTTCCCGAAGGGAGAAAGGCGGACAGGTATCCGGTAAGCGGCAGGGTCGGAACAGGAGAGCGCACG
AGGGAGCTTCCAGGGGGAAACGCCTGGTATCTTTATAGTCCTGTCGGGTTTCGCCACCTCTGACTTGAGC
GTCGATTTTTGTGATGCTCGTCAGGGGGGCGGAGCCTATGGAAAAACGCCAGCAACGCGGCCTTTTTACG
GTTCCTGGCCTTTTGCTGGCCTTTTGCTCACATGTTCTTTCCTGCGTTATCCCCTGATTCTGTGGATAAC
CGTATTACCGCCTTTGAGTGAGCTGATACCGCTCGCCGCAGCCGAACGACCGAGCGCAGCGAGTCAGTGA
GCGAGGAAGCGGAAGAGCGCCCAATACGCAAACCGCCTCTCCCCGCGCGTTGGCCGATTCATTAATGCAG
CTGGCACGACAGGTTTCCCGACTGGAAAGCGGGCAGTGAGCGCAACGCAATTAATACGCGTACCGCTAGC
CAGGAAGAGTTTGTAGAAACGCAAAAAGGCCATCCGTCAGGATGGCCTTCTGCTTAGTTTGATGCCTGGC
AGTTTATGGCGGGCGTCCTGCCCGCCACCCTCCGGGCCGTTGCTTCACAACGTTCAAATCCGCTCCCGGC
GGATTTGTCCTACTCAGGAGAGCGTTCACCGACAAACAACAGATAAAACGAAAGGCCCAGTCTTCCGACT
GAGCCTTTCGTTTTATTTGATGCCTGGCAGTTCCCTACTCTCGCGTTAACGCTAGCATGGATGTTTTCCC
AGTCACGACGTTGTAAAACGACGGCCAGTCTTAAGCTCGGGCCCCAAATAATGATTTTATTTTGACTGAT
AGTGACCTGTTCGTTGCAACAAATTGATGAGCAATGCTTTTTTATAATGCCAACTTTGTACAAAAAAGCA
GAAGGGCCGTCAAGGCCAGGATCCATGGGATCCGATTACGTGTCTCTGCTTAATCAAATTTGGCAGAAGT
ACCTTAACTCACCGTATACTACTTGTTTGTACATCCCTAAACCCACAGCTAAGTATACACCTTTAGTTGG
CACTTCATTGCACCCTGTGCTGTGGAACTGTCAGCTATCCTTTGCTGGTTATACTGAATCTGCTGTTAAT
TCTACAAAAGCTTTGGCCAAACAGGACGCAGCTCAGCGAATCGCTTGGTTGCTACATAAGGATGGAGGAA
TCCCTGATGGATGTTCCCTCTACCTCCGGCACTCAAGTTTATTCGCGCAAAGCGAGGAAGAGGAGCCATT
CTCCAACCTTAATTAAGACGCGATCGCGGCCTCATGGGCCCAGCTTTCTTGTACAAAGTTGGCATTATAA
AAAATAATTGCTCATCAATTTGTTGCAACGAACAGGTCACTATCAGTCAAAATAAAATCATTATTTGCCA
TCCAGCTGATATCCCCTATAGTGAGTCGTATTACATGGTCATAGCTGTTTCCTGGCAGCTCTGGCCCGTG
TCTCAAAATCTCTGATGTTACATTGCACAAGATAAAAATATATCATCATGCCTCCTCTAGACCAGCCAGG
ACAGAAATGCCTCGACTTCGCTGCTGCCCAAGGTTGCCGGGTGACGCACACCGTGGAAACGGATGAAGGC
ACGAACCCAGTGGACATAAGCCTGTTCGGTTCGTAAGCTGTAATGCAAGTAGCGTATGCGCTCACGCAAC
TGGTCCAGAACCTTGACCGAACGCAGCGGTGGTAACGGCGCAGTGGCGGTTTTCATGGCTTGTTATGACT
GTTTTTTTGGGGTACAGTCTATGCCTCGGGCATCCAAGCAGCAAGCGCGTTACGCCGTGGGTCGATGTTT
GATGTTATGGAGCAGCAACGATGTTACGCAGCAGGGCAGTCGCCCTAAAACAAAGTTAAACATCATGAGG
GAAGCGGTGATCGCCGAAGTATCGACTCAACTATCAGAGGTAGTTGGCGTCATCGAGCGCCATCTCGAAC
CGACGTTGCTGGCCGTACATTTGTACGGCTCCGCAGTGGATGGCGGCCTGAAGCCACACAGTGATATTGA
TTTGCTGGTTACGGTGACCGTAAGGCTTGATGAAACAACGCGGCGAGCTTTGATCAACGACCTTTTGGAA
ACTTCGGCTTCCCCTGGAGAGAGCGAGATTCTCCGCGCTGTAGAAGTCACCATTGTTGTGCACGACGACA
TCATTCCGTGGCGTTATCCAGCTAAGCGCGAACTGCAATTTGGAGAATGGCAGCGCAATGACATTCTTGC
AGGTATCTTCGAGCCAGCCACGATCGACATTGATCTGGCTATCTTGCTGACAAAAGCAAGAGAACATAGC
GTTGCCTTGGTAGGTCCAGCGGCGGAGGAACTCTTTGATCCGGTTCCTGAACAGGATCTATTTGAGGCGC
TAAATGAAACCTTAACGCTATGGAACTCGCCGCCCGACTGGGCTGGCGATGAGCGAAATGTAGTGCTTAC
GTTGTCCCGCATTTGGTACAGCGCAGTAACCGGCAAAATCGCGCCGAAGGATGTCGCTGCCGACTGGGCA
ATGGAGCGCCTGCCGGCCCAGTATCAGCCCGTCATACTTGAAGCTAGACAGGCTTATCTTGGACAAGAAG
AAGATCGCTTGGCCTCGCGCGCAGATCAGTTGGAAGAATTTGTCCACTACGTGAAAGGCGAGATCACCAA
GGTAGTCGGCAAATAACCCTCGAGCCACCCATGACCAAAATCCCTTAACGTGAGTTACGCGTCGTTCCAC
TGAGCGTCAGACCCCGTAGAAAAGATCAAAGGATCTTCTTGAGATCCTTTTTTTCTGCGCGTAATCTGCT
GCTTGCAAACAAAAAAACCACCG
Features (pLannotate 1.2.2; 12 found; start..end, strand, type, name):
    717..809     +  CDS            lacI (fragment): lac repressor; lacI; The lac repressor binds to the lac operator to inhibit transcription in E. coli. This inhibition can be relieved by adding lactose or isopropyl-β-D-thiogalactopyranoside (IPTG).
    864..891     -  terminator     rrnB T2 terminator: transcription terminator T2 from the E. coli rrnB gene
   1023..1066    +  terminator     rrnB T1 terminator: Escherichia coli rrnB; transcription terminator T1 from the E. coli rrnB gene
   1113..1149    -  CDS            lacZα (fragment): LacZα fragment of β-galactosidase; lacZ fragment
   1165..1261    +  protein_bind   attL1: mutant version of attL; recombination site for the Gateway® LR reaction LR Clonase™
   1294..1617    +  CDS            ORF4a: ORF4A_MERS1 - Experimental evidence at protein level: Swiss-Prot protein existence level 1. DsRNA-binding protein that plays a role in the inhibition of host innate response. Suppresses host PACT-induced activation of DDX58 and MDA5 and thereby circumvents the production of type I inteferons. Prevents also the activation of host NF-kappaB. From Middle East respiratory syndrome-related coronavirus (isolate United Kingdom/H123990006/2012) (MERS-CoV) (Betacoronavirus England 1).
   1649..1747    -  protein_bind   attL2: mutant version of attL; recombination site for the Gateway® LR reaction LR Clonase™
   1765..1783    -  promoter       T7 promoter: promoter for bacteriophage T7 RNA polymerase
   1973..1996    +  promoter       Pc promoter (fragment): intI1 (promoter lies within the coding sequence); class 1 integron promoter
   2172..2228    +  CDS            GmR (fragment): gentamycin acetyltransferase; aacC1; confers resistance to gentamycin
   2235..3026    +  CDS            SmR: aminoglycoside adenylyltransferase (Murphy, 1985); aadA; confers resistance to spectinomycin and streptomycin
   3119..534     +  rep_origin     ori (across the origin): high-copy-number ColE1/pMB1/pBR322/pUC origin of replication
